>Addgene plasmid #70936 | pFOSGE_COF4C07 | depositor partial sequence | sequence record 126878 | insert
ATGGATAATCCAGAAGCCAACATGGAAGAGTCAAACCCAAATTACGATGTTAACCAAAGACTACAAAAGC
CGGAGGGTTGGCCGCACGTCAATGAGTTCCATCCCTCCATGATGTATCCGGATGATCCCAGGCGGTACTT
CCACAATGCCTCCACAGACCCACAGCACCAGCCACAGCAACATCCGCAGCAGCAGCCAGAGCAGCATCCG
GAGCAGCATCCGCAGCATCCGCTGCATTCGCAGCAACAGCCGCAGCAACATCCACAGCAACAGCCGCAGC
AACATCCACAGCAACAGACGCAGCAACCGCCACAGCTGCAGCCGCAACAACATCCACAGGCACAGATACA
GCCTCCCATTCCCGTACCCATATCCACACCCATGGAAGGGACTATGGGACTACCCGTTAAGATGCCAGAA
TACTGCCCCGAGACAAGCCAGCCCGTCGAGCCTGACCGGGTCATTAATCCCTTGGCCGAGGTAGCCAAAA
ACACGGTACCTTATGGCCACAAGCGCAAGAACTCGGCGGGAGAGGACCAGGCGGCAAACAAGAAACTCAG
TATGGCGGCCGCCGAGGAGAAGAAGAACAGTCACCTGCGGAAGAACATCCGCGACGTGATGAACGAGAAC
AATCTGGACACAACCACGCTGGCGGCCCAGCGAGAGGAATCGGAACGCTTGGCTCGCGTTGCTGGTCAAC
AGAAGTCAATGCGCGAGATCCAGAAGCAGGTGGTGCACAAGCAGATCTTCCGCATCCTGCAGCTGGACGA
AAGCGAAGGCATCGAGAGCTGTGCCGTGGCCAATCCCGTCGAGCACCACCCGCCCGTCGACTTTCCGGAG
GAGGAGATCGCCTCGGACACGTTTGACGATTCGAACAGCAGCAGCCTGAGTGGCGGCAGCATTGAGGACG
TCCTGCACAAGGGAGCCAGCGTGCAGCCCAGCGAGGTGGTCACAATAGACGACAGCTCCGACGACGACTG
CATCCTTCTCTCCGAGGAGGAGGAGGAGGAAGATGACGAAGATTTAAACGAGTCGGATGATGCCACCAAC
AGCGGTATGCATGTCAAAGATATATACAATGTTCCCGACGAGAACGGACAGGTGGTGGTCAACATGGCGC
ATCCGGAGGGCGAGGAGACCCTGTACCTGGCCCCACAGATAGCGAAAGTGATAAAGCCGCACCAGATCGG
CGGCGTCCGCTTTCTGTACGACAACATCATCGAATCCACACGGAGGTACAACAAATCGAGCGGGTTCGGC
TGCATTCTGGCCCACTCCATGGGCCTGGGCAAGACGTTGCAGGTTGTTTCCTTCTGTGATATTTTCCTGA
GACATACCTCGGCAAAGACAGTGTTATGTGTGATGCCCATCAACACGCTGCAGAATTGGCTAAGCGAGTT
CAACATGTGGATTCCGCGCTACTCGACGGACAGCAATGTTCGCCCCCGCAATTTCGACATCTTCGTGCTG
AACGACCAGCAGAAGACGCTGACGGCTCGGGCGAAGGTGATCCTCAATTGGGTGCACGATGGAGGTGTGC
TCCTCATCGGCTACGAGCTGTTCCGACTGCTGGCCCTCAAGCTGGTGAAGACGCGCAAGCGAAAGGGTAG
CGTCATCCGGCCCGACGGCATGGACTCCAGCAGCGATCTCATGAATCTGGTATACGAGGCCTTGGTGAAG
CCGGGGCCTGACCTGGTAATCTGCGATGAGGGACACCGGATCAAGAACTCCCACGCCGGCATCTCGCTGG
CCCTGAAGGAGATCAGGACGCGGCGTCGTATTGTGCTCACCGGCTACCCCTTGCAGAACAATCTGCTCGA
GTACTGGTGCATGGTGGACTTTGTGCGACCCAACTACCTGGGCACCCGCACGGAGTTCTGCAACATGTTC
GAGCGTCCCATCCAGAATGGCCAGTGCGTGGACTCCACGCCCGATGACATCAAGCTAATGCGCTACAGGG
CGCACGTGCTGCACTCCCTGCTGCTGGGATTCGTTCAGCGGCGATCGCACACTGTGCTGCAGCTGACGCT
GCCTCAGAAGTACGAGTATGTCATCCTGGTCAAAATGACCGCCTTTCAGCGCAAGCTCTACGACACCTTC
ATGACGGATGTGGTGCGCACAAAGGCCTTTCCAAATCCGCTGAAGGCCTTTGCTGTTTGCTGTAAAATCT
GGAACCATCCAGACGTTCTGTATAATTTTCTGAAAAAATGTGAGACTGATTTAGATTTAGAAATCGACGA
GGAGGTTACAAAGGGCGCTGCCACGCCCATTGTGGAGCCAAGTGCAGATTCTTCCTTGAGTTTGGCATCG
CCTCTCGAGAAGAAGATCAATGGATCCGGGGATCCGATCAATAGTATCGAAACGTTTTCCAAAGCCGAGA
ATCAAACATTATTCAACATCCCCGCATCATCGGATTTGAATGCTAAATATTTGAACAAGAGTCCAAGCTT
CTACGACGATAAACCTGAGCCACTTAATTATGGATCTTTCGGCAGTGAGGGGAAGAACAACTACTGGATG
GATTCCAGTATCCTACCCAAGCCGGGATGCGTGGAAGTCATTAAGCAAACGGACACGAACATGTCGAGCA
ACTTTGAAAGTATTACGGGGTCTTCGGAGATTGTGGATCTGGACACAAACGAAATAAAAACCGTCGAAAC
GACGATACAAGCGCCGTGTTCCAATAATCAACTGGATAATGGGTGCAACGCTGGCAAACCAAGTGAATGG
AACGCCGCGGGCAGTAAAAACTCAAGTGGCGTTGCTGCTGCCGAGCCGTTTAAAAAGCTACTGAAGAGCA
AGCAGCGAAACGAAGAGTTTTCGTGTTCGTGGGCTGTGGATTTGATGAAGAACTACGTGTCTGGCCTAAT
ATCGAATTCGCCCAAAATGGAGATATTCTTCTGCATCCTGAAGGAGAGCCTGAATTTGGGAGATCGTATT
CTGTTGTTTAGCCAAAGCCTATTAACCTTAAATCTACTCGAAGTCTATCTGAAATCTAGTTATGTTCCTG
GTAGCAACCAACTTTGGACTAAAAACAGCTCTTATTTTCGTTTGGATGGTTCTACTTCCTCGCAGGAAAG
GGAAAGGCTAGTCAATGAATTTAATGCAAATAGTAATGTTAAGCTTTTTTTAATATCAACAAGAGCCGGC
GCATTGGGGATAAACCTCACCGGAGCGAATCGCGTTATAATATTCGATGCTAGTTGGAATCCCTGTCACG
ATACACAAGCTGTATATAGGATTTATAGATACGGTCAGACAAAGCCGTGCTTTGTGTACCGAATCGTAAT
GGACAGGTGTCTGGAGAAAAAGATTTACGATCGGCAGATCAAGAAACAAGGAATGTCCGATAGAATAGTC
GATGAATGCAATCCCGAGGCGCATCTCTCCATGAAGGATATCACAAATCTGTGCCAGGACTATGACTCTG
ATGAAGACACTGTCGAGGAGGTGAATAAATCTACAGGCGATTTAAGTAAGCCAGGCTCACCGTCGGAGGA
AGGAAGCAAGCCAGGAAGTGCAAATATGTCGCCAGACGCGTCGAATAAATCAAATAATGGACCCACGAAG
CCACTAGACGATCAAAATACGCCTAAATCACCAAACGGTGCCTCTCACTCGCCAATCAAGACCGAAAAGA
ACGATGGCCAAGAGCATGCTGTCCATGTCGACGGCATATTAAACACTATTCTCGACATGCATAGGCACTG
TGTTACAAAGGAACCATTCATGCACGAGAGTTTGTTGGTCGATCAGAAGGACAGAAAGCTGTCGCAAGCC
GAAAAAAGACAAGCTCATCGAAGCTACGAGCTGGAAAAGAAAGCTGCCGTCAATCAGAGATTCACTTATG
CACCTGCGAAAATGAATTACAAGATCGTGAACAACGACGGAACAGTGATTACCAAACCAATGAACCAGCA
AATAAAAACCAATACATCGTCCTCAACTGGAGGCCGATCAACGCGATGGATTCCGGCTGACGTTTGGCAA
AGACAGGGGATGACTGCCCAAGAAATGACCTTGCCTCTTGATGTTGTCATTCCCACAAATTCGGCCGATA
AGGCCAATATAATTCTAAAGGCAGGTCAGGGAGTGATGGTTCTGAAGTCGGCGAAGGGAATCTACATGCA
GTTGGACAGCGGGAAGATCATAGCTATAAGGACCACGGCCAAAACTGAACCAGAAAAGACAAATAAGGAC
GATGTGATTGACATAACAGACGATGGTGACACCGATACCACAAAGCCCCAATCTCCAGAGGAAGATGTTA
AAGATCTGACTGCTGATGACGAGCCTCGTGTGGTGAAAAATAAGGAATTCACTCCGGCGACAACTAGCCG
ACCAGAAATGCCTGCCAAGGATAGAAAATCCACGGAGAACGTGCAACAGTTTAAGTCGCAGACGCAACCT
AATACTACATTAGCCACCACATCCAATCAGCATCAGCTGCCATCCGACCTAACATACTCACAACCGCAGC
AGTCCCATCAACAGCAGCAGCAACAAGCGTCGCAGCAGCAACCGGCGCAGCAGCCACCGCCGCCGGCATA
CAAGCATCAGAACCACCTGCCGGCCGCCGGCGAAGGTTACAGCAACGCTAATAGTATTCAGCCCAATGTG
CCGCTCCCGCCGCATCCGGTAGCTCCAAACAGCTCCGAGGCACCGCCGCCAGCGGATAGTTCGTACTTCC
AGCCCAAGCCCTTTCAGCACACATATCCTCCCCAGTACTACGACTACTACGACAATAAGCACAAGTCCGC
ACCACCAGGTTCCGGCTACCACATTAATAACTACACCTCATACGGCAATCTAAATTTCGCACCGTACCAT
TCCAACCTGCATCCACCGGCGTCCTACATCGGCGCTCCGTCGTCCTACGTGAACTCGAATGTTTTCCCCC
GGCAACATTGGAGTTCGGTTGTTAACTCCTCACCAGCGTCAAGCGAGTCTATGCGACAGCCATCGTACAT
CGGTAGTACTTACCCCGTCAACGAATGGTCGTCGCAA
