>Addgene plasmid #70936 | pFOSGE_COF4C07 | addgene partial sequence | sequence record 130377 | M13-Rev 5'-CAGGAAACAGCTATGACC-3'
TGCCAACTTTGTACAAGAAAGCTGGGTCTTGCGACGACCATTCGTTGACGGGGTAAGTACTACCGATGTA
CGATGGCTGTCGCATAGACTCGCTTGACGCTGGTGAGGAGTTAACAACCGAACTCCAATGTTGCCGGGGG
AAAACATTCGAGTTCACGTAGGACGACGGAGCGCCGATGTAGGACGCCGGTGGATGCAGGTTGGAATG
