[The description below was written by a language model from this plasmid's Addgene catalogue record.]
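Description:
pFOSGE_COF4C07 is a Gateway entry clone built on the Invitrogen pDONR221 donor backbone and carrying the Drosophila melanogaster gene CG4049 (also known as Arip4; FBgn0034976, transcript FBtr0072285) as an insert of about 5 kb. It is a high-copy bacterial plasmid maintained in standard E. coli cloning strains such as DH5alpha under kanamycin selection. The insert was introduced by Gateway cloning. In pDONR221 this normally means a BP recombination that replaces the donor vector's counter-selectable cassette, leaving the insert flanked by attL sites, although no feature table is provided to confirm the exact junctions. M13 forward and reverse priming sites on either side of the insert are used for sequence verification.

As an entry vector, the plasmid is not an expression construct. The record lists no promoter, tag or reporter associated with the insert, and none is expected to drive it in this backbone. Its role is to serve as a shuttle: an LR recombination reaction can move the CG4049 sequence in a defined orientation and reading frame into any compatible Gateway destination vector, which then supplies the promoter, fusion domains and host-specific elements. The record does not state whether the insert retains a stop codon or whether it represents the complete open reading frame. The associated publication concerns a systematic study of the context-dependent regulatory functions of transcriptional regulators, which suggests that this clone belongs to a larger collection of fly transcription factor and cofactor entry clones made for functional assays. The specific downstream destination vectors are not given in the record.
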