Addgene plasmid #70936: pFOSGE_COF4C07
Purpose: Gateway entry clone
Depositing lab: Alexander Stark. Depositing organization: Research Institute of Molecular Pathology (IMP). Publication: Transcriptional regulators form diverse groups with context-dependent regulatory functions. Stampfel G, Kazmar T, Frank O, Wienerroither S, Reiter F, Stark A. Nature. 2015 Nov 9. doi: 10.1038/nature15545. PubMed 26550828.
Backbone
  Vector backbone: pDONR221
  Backbone manufacturer: Invitrogen
  Backbone size w/o insert (bp): 4762
  Vector type: Gateway entry vector
Growth in bacteria
  Bacterial resistance: Kanamycin, 50 μg/mL
  Growth temperature: 37°C
  Growth strain: DH5alpha
  Copy number: High Copy
Gene/Insert
  Gene/Insert name: CG4049 (alt names: FBgn0034976; CG4049, FBtr0072285)
  Species: D. melanogaster (fly)
  Insert size (bp): 5007
  Entrez Gene: CG4049 (a.k.a. Arip4, BEST:LD04705, Dmel\CG4049)
  Cloning method: Gateway Cloning
  Sequencing primers: 5′ M13-F20; 3′ M13R
Terms and licenses: Academic/Nonprofit Terms; Industry Terms: Not Available to Industry
How to cite: pFOSGE_COF4C07 was a gift from Alexander Stark (Addgene plasmid # 70936 ; http://n2t.net/addgene:70936 ; RRID:Addgene_70936)
